>Addgene plasmid #197414 | pAC17V5b | addgene full sequence | sequence record 388714 | Addgene NGS Result
ATCTGAATCATGCGCGGATGACACGAACTCACGACGCGCTCGGCTTTGGCAGTTTATTCTTGACATGTAG
TGAGGGGGCTGGTATAATCACATAGTACTGTTATACAGAAACAGAGGAGATATTCGGTACGCAAGTACAC
AAGATACAGGAGAGGTACTCATGAAACCAGTAACGTTATACGATGTCGCAGAGTATGCCGGTGTCTCTTA
TCAGACCGTTTCCCGCGTGGTGAACCAGGCCAGCCACGTTTCTGCGAAAACGCGGGAAAAAGTGGAAGCG
GCGATGGCGGAGCTGAATTACATTCCCAACCGCGTGGCACAACAACTGGCGGGCAAACAGTCGTTGCTGA
TTGGCGTTGCCACCTCCAGTCTGGCCCTGCACGCGCCGTCGCAAATTGTCGCGGCGATTAAATCTCGCGC
CGATCAACTGGGTGCCAGCGTGGTGGTGTCGATGGTAGAACGAAGCGGCGTCGAAGCCTGTAAAGCGGCG
GTGCACAATCTTCTCGCGCAACGCGTCAGTGGGCTGATCATTAACTATCCGCTGGATGACCAGGATGCCA
TTGCTGTGGAAGCTGCCTGCACTAATGTTCCGGCGTTATTTCTTGATGTCTCTGACCAGACACCCATCAA
CAGTATTATTTTCTCCCATGAAGACGGTACGCGACTGGGCGTGGAGCATCTGGTCGCATTGGGTCACCAG
CAAATCGCGCTGTTAGCGGGCCCATTAAGTTCTGTCTCGGCGCGTCTGCGTCTGGCTGGCTGGCATAAAT
ATCTCACTCGCAATCAAATTCAGCCGATAGCGGAACGGGAAGGCGACTGGAGTGCCATGTCCGGTTTTCA
ACAAACCATGCAAATGCTGAATGAGGGCATCGTTCCCACTGCGATGCTGGTTGCCAACGATCAGATGGCG
CTGGGCGCAATGCGCGCCATTACCGAGTCCGGGCTGCGCGTTGGTGCGGATATCTCGGTAGTGGGATACG
ACGATACCGAAGACAGCTCATGTTATATCCCGCCGTTAACCACCATCAAACAGGATTTTCGCCTGCTGGG
GCAAACCAGCGTGGACCGCTTGCTGCAACTCTCTCAGGGCCAGGCGGTGAAGGGCAATCAGCTGTTGCCG
GTGTCACTGGTGAAAAGAAAAACCACCCTGGCGCCCAATACGCAAACCGCCTCTCCCCGCGCGTTGGCCG
ATTCATTAATGCAGCTGGCACGACAGGTTTCCCGACTGGAAAGCGGGCAGTGATGTA
[68 nt withheld, positions 1248-1315]
ATGAAGAAATTATTATTTGATGATCAGATAGCGGCGGGGAACTGCCAGACATCAAATAAAACAAAAGGCT
CAGTCGGAAGACTGGGCCTTTTGTTTCGAGCGGCCGCGATTATCAAAAAGGATCTTCACCTAGATCCTTT
TAAATTAAAAATGAAGTTTTAAATCAATCTAAAGTATATATGAGTAAACTTGGTCTGACAGTTACCAATG
CTTAATCAGTGAGGCACCTATCTCAGCGATCTGTCTATTTCGTTCATCCATAGTTGCCTGACTCCCCGTC
GTGTAGATAACTACGATACGGGAGGGCTTACCATCTGGCCCCAGTGCTGCAATGATACCGCGGGACCCAC
GCTCACCGGCTCCAGATTTATCAGCAATAAACCAGCCAGCCGGAAGGGCCGAGCGCAGAAGTGGTCCTGC
AACTTTATCCGCCTCCATCCAGTCTATTAATTGTTGCCGGGAAGCTAGAGTAAGTAGTTCGCCAGTTAAT
AGTTTGCGCAACGTTGTTGCCATTGCTACAGGCATCGTGGTGTCACGCTCGTCGTTTGGTATGGCTTCAT
TCAGCTCCGGTTCCCAACGATCAAGGCGAGTTACATGATCCCCCATGTTGTGCAAAAAAGCGGTTAGCTC
CTTCGGTCCTCCGATCGTTGTCAGAAGTAAGTTGGCCGCAGTGTTATCACTCATGGTTATGGCAGCACTG
CATAATTCTCTTACTGTCATGCCATCCGTAAGATGCTTTTCTGTGACTGGTGAGTACTCAACCAAGTCAT
TCTGAGAATAGTGTATGCGGCGACCGAGTTGCTCTTGCCCGGCGTCAATACGGGATAATACCGCGCCACA
TAGCAGAACTTTAAAAGTGCTCATCATTGGAAAACGTTCTTCGGGGCGAAAACTCTCAAGGATCTTACCG
CTGTTGAGATCCAGTTCGATGTAACCCACTCGTGCACCCAACTGATCTTCAGCATCTTTTACTTTCACCA
GCGTTTCTGGGTGAGCAAAAACAGGAAGGCAAAATGCCGCAAAAAAGGGAATAAGGGCGACACGGAAATG
TTGAATACTCATACTCTTCCTTTTTCAATATTATTGAAGCATTTATCAGGGTTATTGTCTCATGAGCGGA
TACATATTTGAATGTATTTAGAAAAATAAACAAATAGGGGTTCCGCGCACATTTCCCCGAAAAGTGCCAC
CTGTCATGACCAAAATCCCTTAACGTGCTCAAGGCAGCCAGAACATCCAAAAATCCGCTGTAGGCGATTC
TGATGGCTTCTGTTCGGGGTATGAGGCGATGTGCTCCACAAGCACGACCGACAAGCCAGCCGAAACGCTC
GCCAAGCTGGCCGCTGCGCTACCTGCCGGAGAGGCCAAACGCTACCGGGTGATGGTGTCCATTGTCCCGG
TGGAAGAATGAAGGCGAGCGGGGCGGGGCGGGGTGTGTCTGGCCGGGCTTGTCCCGGCCTTGTCTTTTGG
GGTTTTTGGTAAGGACTTTTGACGCCCTCAAGGGCGGCGAAAAGTACCGCGCCTAGTGGATGATCTTGGA
TAGATCATGGAGGGATTTTGCGAATCGCCCGCAAACCCGCGCCGTTGCTAGGTTTTTCAGATTTCGGCGG
GGAACGTTACGCCGGGGGTTGGGGAACGTTACGCCGGGGGTTGGGGAACGTTACGCCGGGGGTTGGGCCT
GCTGATTTCCCACTTGCCCTTGGCGTACTCGTTCACCGTCCAACCAACGGCGGCAAGCTCGACAAGCGCC
TTGCGGGCGGTCTGGCGGCGCTTTTTCATTGCTTCATCGTTGGCTGCGTCTGGCCATACATAACCGCACA
GCGTGTCGATTTCAGCTTTGCCAGACTTTCCGGGGTCAATCCAGCCACATAGCCGCTGGTGTAGCAGCCG
TGCCGGGTCTGTTTCCAGCTTGCGAACTTCTGCCATGTTGATGCGGGTGTGCGGGCGCTCTCCCATAACC
GCATCCGCCAGCCGGGGATTAAGCGCAACAAATAACTTGCCTTCTTGCTCGTCGCTCGCGTACTCGGACA
GAATGCGGAACCCTTGCCGCTTACCACCTCTTTCGACAATCACCGATACCGCCCAAAGCCGTTCGATGCT
TTCCCGGATGGTTTTAAACTGACTTCCTCCATCTTCGGCGTAGCCAAGTTCTCGGGCCAACTGGCGGAAG
CTGCCCTTGGCTACCATCGTATCTTTCTCTATGGCGTCCCACCGCATATCAAGCCATAGGCGGAGTTGCT
GGCCTGCTTCTGATTCCGTTTCGTGCCGTAGCACGATGCCGCGCCCGTTATCTCCGGAAATTGCAGCCAT
TGCCACCAGCCCTTGCAATACGCGCAAGTCATCGCCGCCAAGTGGTTCAGGCCCCCAAAAACGGATTGAG
TCATCTCCGTAGTTGTAGGTCACATCGAGCTTGAGCCTCTTTCGTTCTCCGCGCTTGAGACTGCGGAAAA
GCCCCGGCGTGAGGCAATGCGCGGGGTCGTGCCGCGCATGGGTGAGGTCATAGCTCATTGCGCTTTCCCC
CTTTTTTTCCTGCTCCATTGCTGATTGCCTCCTGTAGTTCAACGGGCAACAACACCCCGCCGCTGTGCCG
CTGATACCAGCGGTCTAGCGGGGTCGCGTCGTAGTTCTGCTTGCTCACGCCAAAGCGGACAAAAAGGCCG
CGCCGCTCGTTGCCGATGGGCGAACGATCAAAGCCCCGGTCACTCATGCGCTCGGCTTCCTGCTCCGTCA
TTTTGGCGACATAGCCGCACCATCTGGCGTTGTCGATCAGGGCAGACGCGCCCCGCGCTGCCTGCTGCTG
GTCGGTCTGGCCGTCGCGGGCGCTGCCCTTGTTGACGTGGTGCAGGTACAGGACAGCCGCCCCGGTGGTC
GCCGCGATGTGTTCCAACACGGAAACAAGGTGGGCCATGTCGCCATTGCTGTTCTCGTCGAGGCTGTGAA
TCCGGCTCAGGGTGTCCAGCACAATCAGCCGGGCCCCTGCGCTGTAGTCGATGACGCGGCGCAAGTGCGC
CTCGTCCATCACGTTTAGCCGCTTGCCCATGATCGGCTCAAGCATCAGGTTCTCAGCGATGGCTTCGCGG
GCCGACTGGTTGAGGTGCTGGCCGATGGCGTGGACACGTCGCACAAGGGCGGGCTGTGGATCTTCGCCAG
CGAGATAAACCACGCGCCCGGTGTGCGCCGGGGTTAGTCCCACAAGGTCGCCGCCTGCCACACTGCAAGC
GATTGACATGGCCGCTTCAAGAGCAAAAAAGCTCTTGCCAGTTGCGCCAGGTGCGACAAGTGCGCCCACG
GTTCCGGCCAAGAATCCGGGCCAGATGAAATCAAGTTCTGGCGGCTCATTGGTGAAGGCCGCCATAATGT
CTAAAGCCATGCTTGTCTCCTTTTCAGACAGTTGTGGTTAGGCGCTGCCGGGGCCGCAATCCCCTGCCGC
GCCGCTCAATTTTCGCCCCTCGATGCCAGCCACGCCGAAGCCTCGGCCAAGGCGTCCTCATAGGCGTAGC
TGGCCGCTTCTTCTGCGTTCTCTGCTGTGGCGTACTCGGACAACGGGAACACTCCGCCGCCGACTTCCTC
GCCGCTTTCCAACAGGCGCAACCGCCAGCCGCCGCCAAGGTCGGAGGGGCGCGGGTCGATCTGGTAGCTG
TATTCGATCATTGGCGGTAAACCTCCTTACGATTGCCGATGCGCATAACGAGGATGCGCAAAGCACCGTC
CTCGATGCTGGCGATGATTCGCCAATCCCCAACGCGGTATTTCCAGAAGGCTCCCAGTTTGGAGCCTTTG
AGGGCTTCGCCAATGCTGCGCGGGTCGTCGAGCTGGGCGACACGGCCATGCAAAAAAGCGAGGATGCGGC
GGGCGGTCTGCTGGTCGATCTTGCCTAGCTCGCGCTCGGCGGCTGGGTCGAGTTCAACCTTCCATGCCAT
AGCGTTTCATCACTTCTTCGAGTGGCACGGTTTGGGTTTTGCCTGCGCGAATGTCGATCAGGCGTTGCTC
TGCAAGGTACAAATCTTCGAGGTCATCCAAGTGCTCAAGGATGGCTTCGCGGGCATAGAAAGTCTTGGTC
CGCCCTGTGGCCTGCGCCAGTGCTTCAAGGCGGGTTTCCACTTCGGCGGGCAGTCGGATTGCAAGCATGT
TTCGGCTCCTGTTCTGAAAACGCTATACAAGTATATCACAACCACCACGCAACGCTAGAGACTCATTCCC
GGCGAGTTGTCGCGCTCGATCTTCTGCGCCTTTGCCTGCTCCTGCTGTCGTACAGGCTCGCGCCCTTCCA
GCTTCTCCCACTGCTGCCGGTACTTGCCAAGATCGGCGGCTTGCCGGTCGCCTGCGGCGCTGTAGGCATA
GCGGGCGGTGCGCTGCGCGTAGTCGTTCCAATCGCGGCCCTCGTCTTTCTGCCGGGTGGCCGGTGCGCAC
TGGCGGATAGCGCCCTCGATGGCCGCTTGATCGTGGCCGGTGACGCGCATACGCACGGCAATCATGGAAT
CCACGCGGGACAAGTCCACCTCGCCGCCACGCTGCCGCTTGAGCACGTCGCGGTAATGCCGCTGGTAGGC
GTCGATCGCGCTGCCGCTGGCCGCTGCAAGCTCCAAGGCGGGCTTGGCTTTGCTGCGCTCGGGCTGCTGC
GCCTTCAAGGCCGCTTGCCGCTGATACTCGGCGTCGATCTGGCTGGACAAGGCCAGCGCCTTGACGCACT
CCCGGCGCTCGGCCTTGAGCAAGCGCACCTCTGGATAGCTGCCGTCCTCCCGCTGGTGCTTGGGCTTGCG
GTTCTCGTAGCCGGGTGCGCGGTGCGGGTGGATGGCTCCCGATAGCTTCGGGTCGCCGTATTCACGGTTC
AGGGCATCGCTCAGGCGGTTGCCCACGTCCTTATCGTGGGCCGTCCCCAGCTTCGACACGGTGATGATGG
CCTGATAGTTGCCGGGGCTGGATTCCAGCACGGCGGCGGGCTGGTAGCCGTCTTTGATAAGCCGCTCCAG
CTTCTCCCGGTTCATGTCGTCGATGAGGATGTGATGCTTCTTGTCCGATAGCGGCGTGTAGTAGAGGTTT
TCGCCCCGGCGCTGTAGGCGCTGCATCTCCGGCGTGCGCTGCTCGATCTCCTGCGGTGTGAAACCCCGCG
TGATGCCGTCCTTCTTGTCGAGGATGAAGGTTTGCTTCCTTCCGTCTGCCTGCATCTTGATGGACGTTAC
CCGGTAGCGCTCCGCGCCTACCGCTTCCGCGTACCGCTCGAACTGCTTTAGCTGCTCCGATTTCATCGCC
TGCGCCCTCTCCTGCTGTATCCGCTGCCGCTCCTGCTGGATGCTCTCCTGAAGCTCTGCATTTGTGATCT
TGAAGCCGTGCTCTGCTGCTAACTTCCCGCACATGGCCTTGTATTCGTCGTTCCCGGTTACGGTGAAGCT
GCCCCACTTCTGCGCCGATAGCTGCAAGGCGGCAAGCGTGCTGTCCCGGTTGCGCCAGTCGTGAATATCG
ATGCTTTTGCCCTTGTCCACGAAAGACACACCCCCGCCCCGCCCCCCTTCTTCCTTCCGGCTGTAATGCA
CCTGCTGGCCCACGATTTCAGGCTGATAGGCGCGAATGTCGCGCGGCGTCGGCGGCTCGCTGCGGTCGCC
CTCGATGCGCTGCGGCTCGCTGGCCCGGTGTCGCCACTGCTCGGCAAGCTCCGGGCTTTTCTGCATCCGC
TGCCACTGCTCCAGGTCGGGATAGGGTCTGAACTGCTGCCGGTGCTGCTCGCGCTGCTTCTGGTGCTTCT
CCTTCAAGGCGGCTTTCTCTGCGGCCTGCTCGGCGGCAATCACGCTGCGCATGGCGTTGAGCACTTCGCC
CTTGCCTTTCCAGTTGCCGCGCATGAGTTCATCGCGGCGGGCCTTCTGCTGCTCGGCAAGTTGCTTGCGC
TCCTGCTCCTGCCGCTTGTCCTGTACCAGCTTGTCCGCGTTCTTCTCCGAGTAGTGCGCCTTGCGCCCGG
TGATGTAGTCCTTCCATCCCGGCACGTCTGGCTTGATCGGCTCCGGCTCGCGCTGTGCTACCTGCTGACG
CTGCGGCGGCTGGTAAGCTCCGAGTCGCTTTTGCAACTTGGATAGGCTCGCGTCCCGGTCTGCGCTGCTG
GCCTTCACGCCAACATCACCGACAAAGAGCGTCGCCCCGCTGCCTGTTTTCTCGTAGCGCATCCCCTTGG
CTGCTAACTCGCGGTGCAACTGCTCCCACGTCTGCGCCTTTTTGATGATCGGTGCGCCGTCCTCAATGGC
GATGCGTTCGGCGGATTTCTCCCCGGTGCGGTTTTCCATGTCGCGCTTCGGCTGGGCTGGCTGGCGCGGC
TTGTCCTTGTCGATGTGCTCCCGGCCTAACTCACCATTCTCCAACACCTGATAACGCCCGTTCTGCTCAC
GCTGCCAGCCTTGTGCGTTCTCGATTCGTGCTATCGCCTTGTGCGCTGCCTCAATGTCGAAGCCGTTATT
GATCTTCACCACCTTGAGCGTTTCAGGATGCACGCGGTTGATGGCAAGGTGCAGGTGCAAGTTGTCCGTG
TCGGCGTGCAAACCATAGATGGCTTGATGGTCTTTAACACCTAGCTCATCCATGAAAATGCTTACCGCTT
CTTCGACCTGCTCCGGGCTGGGCTGCTCGCCTTCTCGCCAACTCAGGACATAGTGATTGATCGTATCCTT
GCTTCGCACTGCCTCTTGTGACAAGGCAATCATTTCTGCCGTCTGGCTCTGTGGTTCATCGGTGATGAAT
CCACGCGCCCCGGCATGGATGCACTTCTCCTGCGAGTTCTCACGCTCAGGCTCACGGATGTAGCCAGTTA
GGCGGGAAACGCGAACCGCCTTGCTTGCTGCCTTCTGCGGGTTCTTAACCTTCTTGACGATCACGGCTCA
GTTTCCCGATATAGGCTTTCAAGACCACAAGCGCCCCGGCTGTGTCCTTGCTGTACACGCCTCCGCTCTC
GTTGTGGATGTGCTTAAGCAATCCACCGATGCGGCGCAACTCTTTGAGCATTACCGCGTCGGCGCTGGCA
ATGATCGGCCTGCCAAAGTAGCGGCGGCGGACAAGCTCCGACATGCTCAACCCGGCAAGGTCGGCATCCT
CTTTCAAGCGGGCCTTCTCCGCTGCGGTCAGCCGTACATTGATAACGGCGTCCAGCGGTTCCGGCCCCTG
CGTTTCAAATGGCATCGTGTCTCCTTCTCGCGGGGGGCGGGCGGGGTGTGTCTTGGACAGTAAGAAGCGA
GAGCGCCGCACTGTCCGGGGTCAAGGGGATACCCCTTGCAGGATAAGCCAGACCGTGAGAAGCGAAGCGC
CGAATGGGCAGGCGTCCGTTGGAACCACGTGGCGAAGCCATGTGTGTTACAACGGTCATCCTGTATTGCT
CAACCGCTCTACTATCATATCAGCAGTTTAGGCACACTAGATGCACTTTGCAACAAGCATAAAAGGCGCT
ATGCTGTCAACTCCGAAACCAG
Features (pLannotate 1.2.2; 8 found; start..end, strand, type, name):
    161..1240    +  CDS            lacI: LACI_ECOLI - Experimental evidence at protein level: Swiss-Prot protein existence level 1. Repressor of the lactose operon. Binds allolactose as an inducer. From Escherichia coli (strain K12).
   1263..1311    +  terminator     fd terminator (sequence withheld): central terminator from bacteriophage fd (Otsuka and Kunisawa, 1982)
   1371..1411    -  terminator     rrnB T1 terminator (fragment): Escherichia coli rrnB; transcription terminator T1 from the E. coli rrnB gene
   1517..2377    -  CDS            AmpR: β-lactamase; bla; confers resistance to ampicillin, carbenicillin, and related antibiotics
   2378..2482    -  promoter       AmpR promoter: bla
   4677..4748    -  ncRNA          Plasmid R1162: Accession: RF00043 - R1162-like plasmid antisense RNA
   5503..6561    -  CDS            repB: REPB_ACIFR - Protein predicted: Swiss-Prot protein existence level 4. Functions as a primase with respect to replication at the (vegetative) origin of replication of pTF-FC2. From Acidithiobacillus ferrooxidans (Thiobacillus ferrooxidans).
   6772..7998    -  CDS            mobA: MOBA_ACIFR - Protein predicted: Swiss-Prot protein existence level 4. From Acidithiobacillus ferrooxidans (Thiobacillus ferrooxidans).
