[The description below was written by a language model from this plasmid's Addgene catalogue record and pLannotate feature annotations shown in this document.]
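Description:
pAC17V5b is a synthetic-biology plasmid built on the pBTK552 backbone that serves as the repressor-supplying half (plasmid 2 of 2) of an IPTG-inducible two-plasmid expression system. Its payload is the lacI gene, which the feature annotation matches to the Escherichia coli K12 lactose operon repressor, although the catalogue lists the species as unknown. According to the stated purpose, lacI is driven by the constitutive CP25 promoter. That promoter is not picked up as an annotated feature, but the region immediately upstream of the lacI coding sequence is where it would be expected. The lacI open reading frame is followed by the bacteriophage fd terminator, and a fragment of the rrnB T1 terminator on the opposite strand insulates it from the neighbouring resistance cassette.

Selection is by ampicillin, through a β-lactamase gene under its native bla promoter. Replication depends on the pTF-FC2 replicon, a broad-host-range IncQ-like system originally from Acidithiobacillus ferrooxidans. Annotated parts of this region include the repB primase, the mobA mobilisation gene and an R1162-like antisense regulatory RNA. Large stretches of the 8.7 kb sequence are unannotated and presumably hold the remaining replication and mobilisation functions. The mobilisation genes should permit conjugative transfer into non-model bacteria, while the plasmid is propagated in E. coli DH5alpha, where it is listed as high copy.

In use, constitutively produced LacI would repress a lac-operator-controlled promoter on the partner plasmid until IPTG relieves repression. That partner is not described in this record. The associated publication concerns engineering a honey bee gut symbiont as a noninvasive biosensor, which suggests this system provides inducible gene control in that setting.
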