Addgene plasmid #197414: pAC17V5b
Purpose: IPTG-inducible two-plasmid system bearing CP25 > lacI, ampR, pTF-FC2 replicon (2/2)
Depositing lab: Yolanda Schaerli. Depositing organization: Universite de Lausanne (UNIL). Publication: An engineered bacterial symbiont allows noninvasive biosensing of the honey bee gut environment. Chhun A, Moriano-Gutierrez S, Zoppi F, Cabirol A, Engel P, Schaerli Y. PLoS Biol. 2024 Mar 5;22(3):e3002523. doi: 10.1371/journal.pbio.3002523. eCollection 2024 Mar. PubMed 38442124.
Backbone
  Vector backbone: pBTK552
  Vector type: Synthetic Biology
Growth in bacteria
  Bacterial resistance: Ampicillin, 100 μg/mL
  Growth temperature: 37°C
  Growth strain: DH5alpha
  Copy number: High Copy
Gene/Insert
  Gene/Insert name: lacI
  Species: unknown
  Cloning method: Gibson Cloning
Terms and licenses: Academic/Nonprofit Terms; Industry Terms: Not Available to Industry
How to cite: pAC17V5b was a gift from Yolanda Schaerli (Addgene plasmid # 197414 ; http://n2t.net/addgene:197414 ; RRID:Addgene_197414)
